Addgene plasmid #191900: pET28 mid.7
Purpose: Encodes a GFP design, mid.7
Depositing lab: Sarel Fleishman. Depositing organization: Weizmann Institute of Science. Publication: Designed active-site library reveals thousands of functional GFP variants. Weinstein JY, Marti-Gomez C, Lipsh-Sokolik R, Hoch SY, Liebermann D, Nevo R, Weissman H, Petrovich-Kopitman E, Margulies D, Ivankov D, McCandlish DM, Fleishman SJ. Nat Commun. 2023 May 20;14(1):2890. doi: 10.1038/s41467-023-38099-z. PubMed 37210560.
Backbone
  Vector backbone: pET28
  Backbone size w/o insert (bp): 5209
  Vector type: Bacterial Expression
Growth in bacteria
  Bacterial resistance: Kanamycin, 50 μg/mL
  Growth temperature: 37°C
  Growth strain: DH5alpha
  Copy number: High Copy
Gene/Insert
  Gene/Insert name: mid.7
  Species: Aequorea victoria
  Insert size (bp): 747
  Mutation: S72T Y145F V224I
  Promoter: T7
  Tag / fusion protein: His Tag (N terminal on insert)
  Cloning method: Restriction Enzyme; 5′ cloning site BsaI (destroyed during cloning); 3′ cloning site BsaI (destroyed during cloning)
  Sequencing primers: 5′ TAATACGACTCACTATAGGG; 3′ gctagttattgctcagcgg
Terms and licenses: Academic/Nonprofit Terms; Industry Terms: Not Available to Industry
Depositor comments: Design created by the htFuncLib algorithm
How to cite: pET28 mid.7 was a gift from Sarel Fleishman (Addgene plasmid # 191900 ; http://n2t.net/addgene:191900 ; RRID:Addgene_191900)
