[The description below was written by a language model from this plasmid's Addgene catalogue record and pLannotate feature annotations shown in this document.]
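Description:
pET28 mid.7 is a bacterial expression plasmid built on the pET28 backbone that encodes mid.7, a computationally designed variant of Aequorea victoria green fluorescent protein. According to the record, the design was generated by the htFuncLib algorithm as part of a designed active-site library of GFP variants, and it carries the substitutions S72T, Y145F and V224I. The roughly 750 bp insert was placed in the vector by BsaI-based cloning that destroyed both sites. Automated annotation of the 5,952 nt sequence identifies the coding region as mEGFP-like, consistent with its GFP origin.

Expression follows the standard pET arrangement. A T7 promoter with an adjacent lac operator and the strong T7 gene 10 ribosome binding site drives the open reading frame, which ends upstream of a T7 terminator. The plasmid-borne lacI gene supplies repressor, so transcription is held off until induction with IPTG in a host that provides T7 RNA polymerase. An N-terminal His tag allows metal-affinity purification; the short "capTEV" fragment called just upstream of the GFP sequence most likely reflects this histidine stretch rather than a full composite tag, and the small "SET1" fragment after the coding region is probably residual vector sequence.

The plasmid is selected through a kanamycin resistance gene and replicates from a ColE1/pBR322-type origin, accompanied by the bom and rop elements. The catalogue lists it as high copy, although rop normally moderates copy number. An f1 origin and tetracycline-resistance gene remnants are backbone carryovers. The construct is suited to producing and purifying this GFP design in E. coli for fluorescence characterization.
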