Features (pLannotate 1.2.2; 19 found; start..end, strand, type, name):
      1..19      +  promoter       T7 promoter: promoter for bacteriophage T7 RNA polymerase
     20..44      +  protein_bind   lac operator: The lac repressor binds to the lac operator to inhibit transcription in E. coli. This inhibition can be relieved by adding lactose or isopropyl-β-D-thiogalactopyranoside (IPTG). lac repressor encoded by lacI
     59..81      +  RBS            RBS: efficient ribosome binding site from bacteriophage T7 gene 10 (Olins and Rangwala, 1989)
    100..116     +  CDS            capTEV™ (fragment): composite tag for in vivo biotinylation, TEV protease cleavage, and 6xHis tagging
    118..831     +  CDS            mEGFP: mEGFP is a basic (constitutively fluorescent) green fluorescent protein published in 2002, derived from Aequorea victoria. It has moderate acid sensitivity.
    844..893     +  CDS            SET1 (fragment): solubility-enhancement tag derived from T7 phage gene 10B
    901..948     +  terminator     T7 terminator: transcription terminator for bacteriophage T7 RNA polymerase
    985..1413    +  rep_origin     f1 ori (sequence partly withheld): f1 bacteriophage origin of replication; arrow indicates direction of (+) strand synthesis
   1466..1523    +  promoter       AmpR promoter (fragment): bla
   1532..2347    -  CDS            KanR: aminoglycoside phosphotransferase; aph(3')-Ia; confers resistance to kanamycin in bacteria or G418 (Geneticin®) in eukaryotes
   2469..3057    +  rep_origin     ori: high-copy-number ColE1/pMB1/pBR322/pUC origin of replication
   3243..3382    -  misc_feature   bom: basis of mobility region from pBR322
   3484..3675    -  CDS            rop: Rop protein, which maintains plasmids at low copy number; rop
   3692..4072    +  CDS            YPB1_ECOLX: Protein predicted: Swiss-Prot protein existence level 4. From Escherichia coli.
   4144..4435    -  CDS            TcR (fragment): tetracycline efflux protein; tet; confers resistance to tetracycline
   4450..4471    -  protein_bind   CAP binding site: CAP binding activates transcription in the presence of cAMP. E. coli catabolite activator protein
   4484..5566    -  CDS            lacI: lac repressor; lacI; The lac repressor binds to the lac operator to inhibit transcription in E. coli. This inhibition can be relieved by adding lactose or isopropyl-β-D-thiogalactopyranoside (IPTG).
   5567..5644    -  promoter       lacI promoter: lacI
   5652..5931    -  CDS            TcR (fragment): tetracycline efflux protein; tet; confers resistance to tetracycline
>Addgene plasmid #191900 | pET28 mid.7 | addgene full sequence | sequence record 378854 | Addgene NGS Result
TAATACGACTCACTATAGGGGAATTGTGAGCGGATAACAATTCCCCTCTAGAAATAATTTTGTTTAACTT
TAAGAAGGAGATATACCATGGGCAGCAGCCATCATCATCATCATCACGTTAGCAAGGGCGAGGAGCTGTT
CACCGGTGTGGTGCCTATCCTGGTTGAACTGGACGGGGATGTTAATGGTCATAAATTCTCAGTGCGCGGG
GAAGGCGAAGGCGACGCCACATATGGCAAGCTTACATTAAAATTTATTTGTACGACGGGTAAATTACCCG
TCCCATGGCCTACGCTGGTCACGACTCTGACCTATGGAGTACAATGTTTTACGCGGTACCCTGACCACAT
GAAACAGCACGATTTTTTTAAATCAGCAATGCCAGAAGGTTATGTTCAAGAGCGCACGATCTTTTTCAAG
GATGACGGATGCTACAAAACGCGTGCAGAGGTTAAGTTCGAAGGTGATACACTCGTGAATCGAATAGAAC
TGCACGGGATCGATTTCAAAGAAGATGGCAATATTCTGGGCCATAAGTTGGAGTACAATTTTAATTCACA
CAACGTGTATATAATGCCTGATAAACAGAATAATGGCATTAAGGTGAATTTTAAGACCAGACATAATATC
GAGGATGGAAGTGTGCAGTTAGCCGATCATTACCAGCAGAACACGCCTATAGGTGATGGTCCCGTGTTAC
TGCCCGACTATCATTATCTGCATACGTGGAGTGAGCTGTCAAAGGATCCTAACGAAAAGCGAGATCACAT
GGTGCTGTTAGAATTTATTGAAGCGGCCGGGATTACTCTCGGCATGGACGAGCTGTATAAGTAATGAGAT
CCGGCTGCTAACAAAGCCCGAAAGGAAGCTGAGTTGGCTGCTGCCACCGCTGAGCAATAACTAGCATAAC
CCCTTGGGGCCTCTAAACGGGTCTTGAGGGGTTTTTTGCTGAAAGGAGGAACTATATCCGGATTGGCGAA
TGGG
[124 nt withheld, positions 985-1108]
C
[91 nt withheld, positions 1110-1200]
A
[49 nt withheld, positions 1202-1250]
CCTTTGACGTTGGAGTCCACGTTCTTT
[37 nt withheld, positions 1278-1314]
ACCCTATCTCGGTCTATTCTTTTGATTTATAAGGGATTTTGCCGATTTCGGCCTATTGGTTAAAAAATGA
GCTGATTTAACAAAAATTTAACGCGAATTTTAACAAAATATTAACGCTTACAATTTAGGTGGCACTTTTC
GGGGAAATGTGCGCGGAACCCCTATTTGTTTATTTTTCTAAATACATTCAAATATGTATCCGCTCATGAA
TTAATTCTTAGAAAAACTCATCGAGCATCAAATGAAACTGCAATTTATTCATATCAGGATTATCAATACC
ATATTTTTGAAAAAGCCGTTTCTGTAATGAAGGAGAAAACTCACCGAGGCAGTTCCATAGGATGGCAAGA
TCCTGGTATCGGTCTGCGATTCCGACTCGTCCAACATCAATACAACCTATTAATTTCCCCTCGTCAAAAA
TAAGGTTATCAAGTGAGAAATCACCATGAGTGACGACTGAATCCGGTGAGAATGGCAAAAGTTTATGCAT
TTCTTTCCAGACTTGTTCAACAGGCCAGCCATTACGCTCGTCATCAAAATCACTCGCATCAACCAAACCG
TTATTCATTCGTGATTGCGCCTGAGCGAGACGAAATACGCGATCGCTGTTAAAAGGACAATTACAAACAG
GAATCGAATGCAACCGGCGCAGGAACACTGCCAGCGCATCAACAATATTTTCACCTGAATCAGGATATTC
TTCTAATACCTGGAATGCTGTTTTCCCGGGGATCGCAGTGGTGAGTAACCATGCATCATCAGGAGTACGG
ATAAAATGCTTGATGGTCGGAAGAGGCATAAATTCCGTCAGCCAGTTTAGTCTGACCATCTCATCTGTAA
CATCATTGGCAACGCTACCTTTGCCATGTTTCAGAAACAACTCTGGCGCATCGGGCTTCCCATACAATCG
ATAGATTGTCGCACCTGATTGCCCGACATTATCGCGAGCCCATTTATACCCATATAAATCAGCATCCATG
TTGGAATTTAATCGCGGCCTAGAGCAAGACGTTTCCCGTTGAATATGGCTCATAACACCCCTTGTATTAC
TGTTTATGTAAGCAGACAGTTTTATTGTTCATGACCAAAATCCCTTAACGTGAGTTTTCGTTCCACTGAG
CGTCAGACCCCGTAGAAAAGATCAAAGGATCTTCTTGAGATCCTTTTTTTCTGCGCGTAATCTGCTGCTT
GCAAACAAAAAAACCACCGCTACCAGCGGTGGTTTGTTTGCCGGATCAAGAGCTACCAACTCTTTTTCCG
AAGGTAACTGGCTTCAGCAGAGCGCAGATACCAAATACTGTCCTTCTAGTGTAGCCGTAGTTAGGCCACC
ACTTCAAGAACTCTGTAGCACCGCCTACATACCTCGCTCTGCTAATCCTGTTACCAGTGGCTGCTGCCAG
TGGCGATAAGTCGTGTCTTACCGGGTTGGACTCAAGACGATAGTTACCGGATAAGGCGCAGCGGTCGGGC
TGAACGGGGGGTTCGTGCACACAGCCCAGCTTGGAGCGAACGACCTACACCGAACTGAGATACCTACAGC
GTGAGCTATGAGAAAGCGCCACGCTTCCCGAAGGGAGAAAGGCGGACAGGTATCCGGTAAGCGGCAGGGT
CGGAACAGGAGAGCGCACGAGGGAGCTTCCAGGGGGAAACGCCTGGTATCTTTATAGTCCTGTCGGGTTT
CGCCACCTCTGACTTGAGCGTCGATTTTTGTGATGCTCGTCAGGGGGGCGGAGCCTATGGAAAAACGCCA
GCAACGCGGCCTTTTTACGGTTCCTGGCCTTTTGCTGGCCTTTTGCTCACATGTTCTTTCCTGCGTTATC
CCCTGATTCTGTGGATAACCGTATTACCGCCTTTGAGTGAGCTGATACCGCTCGCCGCAGCCGAACGACC
GAGCGCAGCGAGTCAGTGAGCGAGGAAGCGGAAGAGCGCCTGATGCGGTATTTTCTCCTTACGCATCTGT
GCGGTATTTCACACCGCAATGGTGCACTCTCAGTACAATCTGCTCTGATGCCGCATAGTTAAGCCAGTAT
ACACTCCGCTATCGCTACGTGACTGGGTCATGGCTGCGCCCCGACACCCGCCAACACCCGCTGACGCGCC
CTGACGGGCTTGTCTGCTCCCGGCATCCGCTTACAGACAAGCTGTGACCGTCTCCGGGAGCTGCATGTGT
CAGAGGTTTTCACCGTCATCACCGAAACGCGCGAGGCAGCTGCGGTAAAGCTCATCAGCGTGGTCGTGAA
GCGATTCACAGATGTCTGCCTGTTCATCCGCGTCCAGCTCGTTGAGTTTCTCCAGAAGCGTTAATGTCTG
GCTTCTGATAAAGCGGGCCATGTTAAGGGCGGTTTTTTCCTGTTTGGTCACTGATGCCTCCGTGTAAGGG
GGATTTCTGTTCATGGGGGTAATGATACCGATGAAACGAGAGAGGATGCTCACGATACGGGTTACTGATG
ATGAACATGCCCGGTTACTGGAACGTTGTGAGGGTAAACAACTGGCGGTATGGATGCGGCGGGACCAGAG
AAAAATCACTCAGGGTCAATGCCAGCGCTTCGTTAATACAGATGTAGGTGTTCCACAGGGTAGCCAGCAG
CATCCTGCGATGCAGATCCGGAACATAATGGTGCAGGGCGCTGACTTCCGCGTTTCCAGACTTTACGAAA
CACGGAAACCGAAGACCATTCATGTTGTTGCTCAGGTCGCAGACGTTTTGCAGCAGCAGTCGCTTCACGT
TCGCTCGCGTATCGGTGATTCATTCTGCTAACCAGTAAGGCAACCCCGCCAGCCTAGCCGGGTCCTCAAC
GACAGGAGCACGATCATGCGCACCCGTGGGGCCGCCATGCCGGCGATAATGGCCTGCTTCTCGCCGAAAC
GTTTGGTGGCGGGACCAGTGACGAAGGCTTGAGCGAGGGCGTGCAAGATTCCGAATACCGCAAGCGACAG
GCCGATCATCGTCGCGCTCCAGCGAAAGCGGTCCTCGCCGAAAATGACCCAGAGCGCTGCCGGCACCTGT
CCTACGAGTTGCATGATAAAGAAGACAGTCATAAGTGCGGCGACGATAGTCATGCCCCGCGCCCACCGGA
AGGAGCTGACTGGGTTGAAGGCTCTCAAGGGCATCGGTCGAGATCCCGGTGCCTAATGAGTGAGCTAACT
TACATTAATTGCGTTGCGCTCACTGCCCGCTTTCCAGTCGGGAAACCTGTCGTGCCAGCTGCATTAATGA
ATCGGCCAACGCGCGGGGAGAGGCGGTTTGCGTATTGGGCGCCAGGGTGGTTTTTCTTTTCACCAGTGAG
ACGGGCAACAGCTGATTGCCCTTCACCGCCTGGCCCTGAGAGAGTTGCAGCAAGCGGTCCACGCTGGTTT
GCCCCAGCAGGCGAAAATCCTGTTTGATGGTGGTTAACGGCGGGATATAACATGAGCTGTCTTCGGTATC
GTCGTATCCCACTACCGAGATATCCGCACCAACGCGCAGCCCGGACTCGGTAATGGCGCGCATTGCGCCC
AGCGCCATCTGATCGTTGGCAACCAGCATCGCAGTGGGAACGATGCCCTCATTCAGCATTTGCATGGTTT
GTTGAAAACCGGACATGGCACTCCAGTCGCCTTCCCGTTCCGCTATCGGCTGAATTTGATTGCGAGTGAG
ATATTTATGCCAGCCAGCCAGACGCAGACGCGCCGAGACAGAACTTAATGGGCCCGCTAACAGCGCGATT
TGCTGGTGACCCAATGCGACCAGATGCTCCACGCCCAGTCGCGTACCGTCTTCATGGGAGAAAATAATAC
TGTTGATGGGTGTCTGGTCAGAGACATCAAGAAATAACGCCGGAACATTAGTGCAGGCAGCTTCCACAGC
AATGGCATCCTGGTCATCCAGCGGATAGTTAATGATCAGCCCACTGACGCGTTGCGCGAGAAGATTGTGC
ACCGCCGCTTTACAGGCTTCGACGCCGCTTCGTTCTACCATCGACACCACCACGCTGGCACCCAGTTGAT
CGGCGCGAGATTTAATCGCCGCGACAATTTGCGACGGCGCGTGCAGGGCCAGACTGGAGGTGGCAACGCC
AATCAGCAACGACTGTTTGCCCGCCAGTTGTTGTGCCACGCGGTTGGGAATGTAATTCAGCTCCGCCATC
GCCGCTTCCACTTTTTCCCGCGTTTTCGCAGAAACGTGGCTGGCCTGGTTCACCACGCGGGAAACGGTCT
GATAAGAGACACCGGCATACTCTGCGACATCGTATAACGTTACTGGTTTCACATTCACCACCCTGAATTG
ACTCTCTTCCGGGCGCTATCATGCCATACCGCGAAAGGTTTTGCGCCATTCGATGGTGTCCGGGATCTCG
ACGCTCTCCCTTATGCGACTCCTGCATTAGGAAGCAGCCCAGTAGTAGGTTGAGGCCGTTGAGCACCGCC
GCCGCAAGGAATGGTGCATGCAAGGAGATGGCGCCCAACAGTCCCCCGGCCACGGGGCCTGCCACCATAC
CCACGCCGAAACAAGCGCTCATGAGCCCGAAGTGGCGAGCCCGATCTTCCCCATCGGTGATGTCGGCGAT
ATAGGCGCCAGCAACCGCACCTGTGGCGCCGGTGATGCCGGCCACGATGCGTCCGGCGTAGAGGATCGAG
ATCTCGATCCCGCGAAAT
